>Addgene plasmid #156818 | pD649-HAsp-LRRC24-Fc(DAPA)-AviTag-6xHis | depositor full sequence | sequence record 302745 | Full Sequence
TTTCAATATTATTGAAGCATTTATCAGGGTTATTGTCTCATGAGCGGATACATATTTGAATGTATTTAGA
AAAATAAACAAATAGGGGTCAGTGTTACAACCAATTAACCAATTCTGAACATTATCGCGAGCCCATTTAT
ACCTGAATATGGCTCATAACACCCCTTGCTCATGACCAAAATCCCTTAACGTGAGTTACGCGCGCGTCGT
TCCACTGAGCGTCAGACCCCGTAGAAAAGATCAAAGGATCTTCTTGAGATCCTTTTTTTCTGCGCGTAAT
CTGCTGCTTGCAAACAAAAAAACCACCGCTACCAGCGGTGGTTTGTTTGCCGGATCAAGAGCTACCAACT
CTTTTTCCGAAGGTAACTGGCTTCAGCAGAGCGCAGATACCAAATACTGTTCTTCTAGTGTAGCCGTAGT
TAGCCCACCACTTCAAGAACTCTGTAGCACCGCCTACATACCTCGCTCTGCTAATCCTGTTACCAGTGGC
TGCTGCCAGTGGCGATAAGTCGTGTCTTACCGGGTTGGACTCAAGACGATAGTTACCGGATAAGGCGCAG
CGGTCGGGCTGAACGGGGGGTTCGTGCACACAGCCCAGCTTGGAGCGAACGACCTACACCGAACTGAGAT
ACCTACAGCGTGAGCTATGAGAAAGCGCCACGCTTCCCGAAGGGAGAAAGGCGGACAGGTATCCGGTAAG
CGGCAGGGTCGGAACAGGAGAGCGCACGAGGGAGCTTCCAGGGGGAAACGCCTGGTATCTTTATAGTCCT
GTCGGGTTTCGCCACCTCTGACTTGAGCGTCGATTTTTGTGATGCTCGTCAGGGGGGCGGAGCCTATGGA
AAAACGCCAGCAACGCGGCCTTTTTACGGTTCCTGGCCTTTTGCTGGCCTTTTGCTCACATGTTCTTTCC
TGCGTTATCCCCTGATTCTGTGGATAACCGTATTACCGCCTTTGAGTGAGCTGATACCGCTCGCCGCAGC
CGAACGACCGAGCGCAGCGAGTCAGTGAGCGAGGAAGCGGAAGGCGAGAGTAGGGAACTGCCAGGCATCA
AACTAAGCAGAAGGCCCCTGACGGATGGCCTTTTTGCGTTTCTACAAACTCTTTCTGTGTTGTAAAACGA
CGGCCAGTCTTAAGCTCGGGCCCCCTGGGCGGTTCTGATAACGAGTAATCGTTAATCCGCAAATAACGTA
AAAACCCGCTTCGGCGGGTTTTTTTATGGGGGGAGTTTAGGGAAAGAGCATTTGTCAGAATATTTAAGGG
CGCCTGTCACTTTGCTTGATATATGAGAATTATTTAACCTTATAAATGAGAAAAAAGCAACGCACTTTAA
ATAAGATACGTTGCTTTTTCGATTGATGAACACCTATAATTAAACTATTCATCTATTATTTATGATTTTT
TGTATATACAATATTTCTAGTTTGTTAAAGAGAATTAAGAAAATAAATCTCGAAAATAATAAAGGGAAAA
TCAGTTTTTGATATCAAAATTATACATGTCAACGATAATACAAAATATAATACAAACTATAAGATGTTAT
CAGTATTTATTATCATTTAGAATAAATTTTGTGTCGCCCTTAATTGTGAGCGGATAACAATTACGAGCTT
CATGCACAGTGGCGTTGACTCAATATTGGCCATTAGCCATATTATTCATTGGTTATATAGCATAAATCAA
TATTGGCTATTGGCCATTGCATACGTTGTATCTATATCATAATATGTACATTTATATTGGCTCATGTCCA
ATATGACCGCCATGTTGGCATTGATTATTGACTAGTTATTAATAGTAATCAATTACGGGGTCATTAGTTC
ATAGCCCATATATGGAGTTCCGCGTTACATAACTTACGGTAAATGGCCCGCCTGGCTGACCGCCCAACGA
CCCCCGCCCATTGACGTCAATAATGACGTATGTTCCCATAGTAACGCCAATAGGGACTTTCCATTGACGT
CAATGGGTGGAGTATTTACGGTAAACTGCCCACTTGGCAGTACATCAAGTGTATCATATGCCAAGTACGC
CCCCTATTGACGTCAATGACGGTAAATGGCCCGCCTGGCATTATGCCCAGTACATGACCTTATGGGACTT
TCCTACTTGGCAGTACATCTACGTATTAGTCATCGCTATTACCATGGTGATGCGGTTTTGGCAGTACATC
AATGGGCGTGGATAGCGGTTTGACTCACGGGGATTTCCAAGTCTCCACCCCATTGACGTCAATGGGAGTT
TGTTTTGGCACCAAAATCAACGGGACTTTCCAAAATGTCGTAACAACTCCGCCCCATTGACGCAAATGGG
CGGTAGGCGTGTACGGTGGGAGGTCTATATAAGCAGAGCTCGTTTAGTGAACCGTCAGATCGCCTGGAGA
CGCCATCCACGCTGTTTTGACCTCCATAGAAGACACCGGGACCGATCCAGCCTCCGCGGCCGGGAACGGT
GCATTGGAACGCGGATTCCCCGTGCCAAGAGTGACGTAAGTACCGCCTATAGAGTCTATAGGCCCACCCC
CTTGGCTTCGTTAGAACGCGGCTACAATTAATACATAACCTTATGTATCATACACATACGATTTAGGTGA
CACTATAGAATAACATCCACTTTGCCTTTCTCTCCACAGGTGTCCACTCCCAGGTCCAACTGCACCTCGG
TTCTATCGAAAACGCGCCTGCTAGCGCCACCATGAAGACCATCATTGCCCTGAGCTACATCTTCTGCCTG
GTGTTCGCTGCGGCCGCCGCTGGATGTCCTGCTGCCTGTAGATGTTACAGCGCCACAGTGGAATGTGGCG
CCCTGAGACTGAGAGTGGTGCCTCTTGGAATCCCTCCTGGCACACAGACCCTGTTTCTGCAAGACAACAA
TATCGCCCGGCTGGAACCTGGTGCTCTGGCTCCTCTTGCTGCCCTGAGAAGGCTGTACCTGCACAACAAT
AGCCTGAGAGCCCTGGAAGCCGGCGCTTTTAGAGCACAGCCTAGACTGCTGGAACTGGCCCTGACCTCTA
ACAGACTGAGGGGACTGAGAAGCGGCGCCTTTGTTGGACTGGCACAGCTGAGAGTGCTGTATCTGGCCGG
AAATCAGCTGGCCAGGCTGCTGGATTTCACCTTCCTGCATCTGCCCCGGCTGCAAGAGCTGCACCTCCAA
GAGAATAGCATCGAGCTGCTGGAAGATCAGGCCCTGGCCGGACTTTCTTCTCTGGCTCTGCTGGACCTGA
GCAGAAACCAGCTGGGCACAATCAGCAGAGAAGCTCTGCAGCCTCTGGCCTCTCTGCAGGTTCTGAGGCT
GACCGAGAATCCTTGGAGATGCGATTGCGCCCTGCATTGGCTCGGCGCTTGGATCAAAGAAGGCGGCCAG
AGACTGCTGACCAGCCGGGATAGAAAGATCATGTGTGCCGAGCCTCCAAGGCTGGCCCTGCAATCTCTGC
TCGATGTGTCCCACAGCTCCCTGATCTGTATCCCTCCATCCGTGCATGTGCAGCCACTGGAACTGACAGC
CAACCTGGGCGAAGATCTGAGAGTTGCCTGTCAGGCCTCTGGCTATCCTCAGCCTCTCGTGACTTGGAGA
AAGGTGCCCCAGCCTAGAGAGGGCAGACCTAGAGCACAAGCTCAACTGGAAGGCGGACTGCTCGGACTCG
GAGGACATTCTGCCTCTGATACCGGCAGCGGCATGCTGTTTCTGAGCAACATTACACTGGCCCACGCCGG
GAAGTACGAGTGTGAAGCTTCTAATGCCGGCGGAGCCGCCAGAGTGCCTTTCAGACTGCTTGTGAACGCC
AGCAGACAGCAGCCTCAACAGCCTGCTCAACCTCCACCTCCTGCTGCTAGACCAGCTGGATCTGAACCTA
GACCTGAGGCCGGCTCTATGGCCTTTAGAGCCCTTGGAGTGGCCACACAGACAGGCGCGCCGGGCGGCGA
CAAGACCCACACCTGCCCCCCCTGCCCAGCTCCAGAACTGCTGGGAGGGCCTTCCGTGTTCCTGTTCCCC
CCCAAGCCCAAGGACACCCTGATGATCAGCAGGACCCCCGAGGTGACCTGCGTGGTGGTGGCCGTGTCCC
ACGAGGACCCAGAGGTGAAGTTCAACTGGTACGTGGACGGCGTGGAGGTGCACAACGCCAAGACCAAGCC
CAGAGAGGAGCAGTACAACAGCACCTACAGGGTGGTGTCCGTGCTGACCGTGCTGCACCAGGACTGGCTG
AACGGCAAAGAATACAAGTGCAAAGTCTCCAACAAGGCCCTGGCTGCCCCAATCGAAAAGACAATCAGCA
AGGCCAAGGGCCAGCCACGGGAGCCCCAGGTGTACACCCTGCCCCCCAGCCGGGAGGAGATGACCAAGAA
CCAGGTGTCCCTGACCTGTCTGGTGAAGGGCTTCTACCCCAGCGATATCGCCGTGGAGTGGGAGAGCAAC
GGCCAGCCCGAGAACAACTACAAGACCACCCCCCCAGTGCTGGACAGCGACGGCAGCTTCTTCCTGTACA
GCAAGCTGACCGTGGACAAGTCCAGGTGGCAGCAGGGCAACGTGTTCAGCTGCAGCGTGATGCACGAGGC
CCTGCACAACCACTACACCCAGAAGTCCCTGAGCCTGAGCCCCGGCGGCAGCGGTCTTAATGATATTTTC
GAGGCTCAGAAGATTGAGTGGCATGAACACCACCACCATCACCACTAAGGCCGGCCTGTAGTCACTGGCA
CAACGCGTTACCCGGTAAGCCAATCGGGTATACACGGTCGTCATACTGCAGACAGGGTTCTTCTACTTTG
CAAGATAGTCTTGAGTAGTAAAATAAATAGATAGAGAAAATCAGCCTCGACTGTGCCTTCTAGTTGCCAG
CCATCTGTTGTTTGCCCCTCCCCCGTGCCTTCCTTGACCCTGGAAGGTGCCACTCCCACTGTCCTTTCCT
AATAAAATGAGGAAATTGCATCACAACACTCAACCCTATCTCGGTCTATTCTTTTGATTTATAAGGGATT
TTGCCGATTTCGGCCTATTGGTTAAAAAATGAGCTGATTTAACAAAAATTTAACGCGAATTAATTCTGTG
GAATGTGTGTCAGTTAGGGTGTGGAAAGTCCCCAGGCTCCCCAGCAGGCAGAAGTATGCAAAGCATGCAT
CTCAATTAGTCAGCAACCAGGTGTGGAAAGTCCCCAGGCTCCCCAGCAGGCAGAAGTATGCAAAGCATGC
ATCTCAATTAGTCAGCAACCATAGTCCCGCCCCTAACTCCGCCCATCCCGCCCCTAACTCCGCCCAGTTC
CGCCCATTCTCCGCCCCATGGCTGACTAATTTTTTTTATTTATGCAGAGGCCGAGGCCGCCTCTGCCTCT
GAGCTATTCCAGAAGTAGTGAGGAGGCTTTTTTGGAGGCCTAGGCTTTTGCAAAAAGCTCCCGGGAGCTT
GTATATCCATTTTCGGATCTGATCAGCACGTGTTGACAATTAATCATCGGCATAGTATATCGGCATAGTA
TAATACGACAAGGTGAGGAACTAAACCATGACCGAGTACAAGCCCACGGTGCGCCTCGCCACCCGCGACG
ACGTCCCCAGGGCCGTACGCACCCTCGCCGCCGCGTTCGCCGACTACCCCGCCACGCGCCACACCGTCGA
TCCGGACCGCCACATCGAGCGGGTCACCGAGCTGCAAGAACTCTTCCTCACGCGCGTCGGGCTCGACATC
GGCAAGGTGTGGGTCGCGGACGACGGCGCCGCGGTGGCGGTCTGGACCACGCCGGAGAGCGTCGAAGCGG
GGGCGGTGTTCGCCGAGATCGGCCCGCGCATGGCCGAGTTGAGCGGTTCCCGGCTGGCCGCGCAGCAACA
GATGGAAGGCCTCCTGGCGCCGCACCGGCCCAAGGAGCCCGCGTGGTTCCTGGCCACCGTCGGCGTCTCG
CCCGACCACCAGGGCAAGGGTCTGGGCAGCGCCGTCGTGCTCCCCGGAGTGGAGGCGGCCGAGCGCGCCG
GGGTGCCCGCCTTCCTGGAGACATCCGCGCCCCGCAACCTCCCCTTCTACGAGCGGCTCGGCTTCACCGT
CACCGCCGACGTCGAGGTGCCCGAAGGACCGCGCACCTGGTGCATGACCCGCAAGCCCGGTGCCTGACAC
GTGCTACGAGATTTCGATTCCACCGCCGCCTTCTATGAAAGGTTGGGCTTCGGAATCGTTTTCCGGGACG
CCGGCTGGATGATCCTCCAGCGCGGGGATCTCATGCTGGAGTTCTTCGCCCACCCCAACTTGTTTATTGC
AGCTTATAATGGTTACAAATAAAGCAATAGCATCACAAATTTCACAAATAAAGCATTTTTTTCACTGCAT
TCTAGTTGTGGTTTGTCCAAACTCATCAATGTATCTTATCATGTCTGTATACCGTCGACCTCTAGCTAGA
GCTTGGCGTAATCATGGTCATTACCAATGCTTAATCAGTGAGGCACCTATCTCAGCGATCTGTCTATTTC
GTTCATCCATAGTTGCCTGACTCCCCGTCGTGTAGATAACTACGATACGGGAGGGCTTACCATCTGGCCC
CAGCGCTGCGATGATACCGCGAGAACCACGCTCACCGGCTCCGGATTTATCAGCAATAAACCAGCCAGCC
GGAAGGGCCGAGCGCAGAAGTGGTCCTGCAACTTTATCCGCCTCCATCCAGTCTATTAATTGTTGCCGGG
AAGCTAGAGTAAGTAGTTCGCCAGTTAATAGTTTGCGCAACGTTGTTGCCATCGCTACAGGCATCGTGGT
GTCACGCTCGTCGTTTGGTATGGCTTCATTCAGCTCCGGTTCCCAACGATCAAGGCGAGTTACATGATCC
CCCATGTTGTGCAAAAAAGCGGTTAGCTCCTTCGGTCCTCCGATCGTTGTCAGAAGTAAGTTGGCCGCAG
TGTTATCACTCATGGTTATGGCAGCACTGCATAATTCTCTTACTGTCATGCCATCCGTAAGATGCTTTTC
TGTGACTGGTGAGTACTCAACCAAGTCATTCTGAGAATAGTGTATGCGGCGACCGAGTTGCTCTTGCCCG
GCGTCAATACGGGATAATACCGCGCCACATAGCAGAACTTTAAAAGTGCTCATCATTGGAAAACGTTCTT
CGGGGCGAAAACTCTCAAGGATCTTACCGCTGTTGAGATCCAGTTCGATGTAACCCACTCGTGCACCCAA
CTGATCTTCAGCATCTTTTACTTTCACCAGCGTTTCTGGGTGAGCAAAAACAGGAAGGCAAAATGCCGCA
AAAAAGGGAATAAGGGCGACACGGAAATGTTGAATACTCATATTCTTCCTT
Features (pLannotate 1.2.2; 21 found; start..end, strand, type, name):
    119..143     -  CDS            KanR (fragment): aminoglycoside phosphotransferase; aph(3')-Ia; confers resistance to kanamycin
    254..842     +  rep_origin     ori: high-copy-number ColE1/pMB1/pBR322/pUC origin of replication
   1067..1084    +  terminator     rrnB T2 terminator (fragment): transcription terminator T2 from the E. coli rrnB gene
   1109..1128    -  CDS            lacZα (fragment): LacZα fragment of β-galactosidase; lacZ fragment
   1584..1600    +  protein_bind   lac operator: The lac repressor binds to the lac operator to inhibit transcription in E. coli. This inhibition can be relieved by adding lactose or isopropyl-β-D-thiogalactopyranoside (IPTG). lac repressor encoded by lacI
   1843..2146    +  enhancer       CMV enhancer: human cytomegalovirus immediate early enhancer
   2147..2350    +  promoter       CMV promoter: human cytomegalovirus (CMV) immediate early promoter
   2486..2529    +  intron         CMV intron (fragment): modified intron A from human cytomegalovirus
   2581..2599    +  promoter       SP6 promoter: promoter for bacteriophage SP6 RNA polymerase
   2603..2640    +  CDS            IgH signal sequence (fragment): signal sequence from the mouse immunoglobulin heavy chain variable region
   2707..3903    +  CDS            LRRC24 (fragment): LRC24_HUMAN - Experimental evidence at transcript level: Swiss-Prot protein existence level 2. From Homo sapiens (Human).
   3919..4596    +  CDS            IGHG1 (fragment): IGHG1_HUMAN - Experimental evidence at protein level: Swiss-Prot protein existence level 1. Constant region of immunoglobulin heavy chains. Immunoglobulins, also known as antibodies, are membrane-bound or secreted glycoproteins produced by B lymphocytes. In the recognition phase of humoral immunity, the membrane-bound immunoglobulins serve as receptors which, upon binding of a specific antigen, trigger the clonal expansion and differentiation of B lymphocytes into immunoglobulins- secreting plasma cells. Secreted immunoglobulins mediate the effector phase of humoral immunity, which results in
   4811..4922    +  polyA_signal   bGH poly(A) signal: bovine growth hormone polyadenylation signal
   4923..5031    +  rep_origin     f1 ori (fragment): f1 bacteriophage origin of replication; arrow indicates direction of (+) strand synthesis
   5045..5374    +  promoter       SV40 promoter: SV40 enhancer and early promoter
   5422..5469    +  promoter       EM7 promoter: synthetic bacterial promoter&nbsp
   5488..6087    +  CDS            PuroR (fragment): puromycin N-acetyltransferase; pac from Streptomyces; confers resistance to puromycin
   6097..6222    +  CDS            ble (fragment): BLE_KLEPN - Experimental evidence at protein level: Swiss-Prot protein existence level 1. Binding protein with a strong affinity to the bleomycin family of antibiotics. Binds to CL990; an antimitotic-antibiotic compound. From Klebsiella pneumoniae.
   6217..6338    +  polyA_signal   SV40 poly(A) signal: SV40 polyadenylation signal
   6391..7251    -  CDS            AmpR: β-lactamase; bla; confers resistance to ampicillin, carbenicillin, and related antibiotics
   7254..89      -  promoter       AmpR promoter (fragment) (across the origin): bla
