[The description below was written by a language model from this plasmid's Addgene catalogue record and pLannotate feature annotations shown in this document.]
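Description:
pD649-HAsp-LRRC24-Fc(DAPA)-AviTag-6xHis is a mammalian expression plasmid of about 7.3 kb, built on the pD649 backbone, for producing the extracellular domain of human LRRC24 as a secreted Fc fusion protein. It is propagated in E. coli as a high-copy plasmid through a ColE1/pUC-type origin and selected with ampicillin via a complete β-lactamase gene. The annotation also picks up short remnants of KanR, lacZα, an rrnB terminator and an f1 origin, which appear to be non-functional backbone fragments. A second cassette places an SV40 enhancer/early promoter and a bacterial EM7 promoter ahead of a puromycin N-acetyltransferase coding sequence, a small bleomycin-resistance fragment and an SV40 polyadenylation signal. This could allow puromycin selection of transfected cells, although the record does not state that use.

The main expression unit uses the CMV immediate early enhancer and promoter followed by a partial CMV intron A. An SP6 promoter just upstream of the coding region gives the recorded CMV/SP6 arrangement and serves as a sequencing primer site. The open reading frame begins with a secretion signal: the name indicates an HA signal peptide, while the automated annotation matches a fragment of an immunoglobulin heavy chain leader at that position. The LRRC24 ectodomain follows, cloned between retained NotI and AscI sites, and is fused to a human IgG1 Fc carrying the D265A and P329A (DAPA) substitutions, which are generally used to reduce Fc effector binding. According to the catalogue entry, the C terminus carries an AviTag for site-specific biotinylation and a 6xHis tag for affinity purification, though neither appears in the feature table. A bGH polyadenylation signal ends the transcript.

The plasmid belongs to a collection made for a human immunoglobulin-superfamily cell-surface interactome screen. The depositor notes that some members may carry an IS4-like transposase insertion upstream of the CMV promoter; none is annotated here.
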