Addgene plasmid #156818: pD649-HAsp-LRRC24-Fc(DAPA)-AviTag-6xHis
Purpose: Mammalian expression of cell-surface protein extracellular domain fused to Fc(DAPA)-Avi-6xHis. Protein is secreted from cells.
Depositing lab: Chris Garcia. Depositing organization: Stanford University. Publication: A Human IgSF Cell-Surface Interactome Reveals a Complex Network of Protein-Protein Interactions. Wojtowicz WM, Vielmetter J, Fernandes RA, Siepe DH, Eastman CL, Chisholm GB, Cox S, Klock H, Anderson PW, Rue SM, Miller JJ, Glaser SM, Bragstad ML, Vance J, Lam AW, Lesley SA, Zinn K, Garcia KC. Cell. 2020 Aug 20;182(4):1027-1043.e17. doi: 10.1016/j.cell.2020.07.025. PubMed 32822567.
Backbone
  Vector backbone: pD649
  Backbone size w/o insert (bp): 6106
  Vector type: Mammalian Expression
Growth in bacteria
  Bacterial resistance: Ampicillin, 100 μg/mL
  Growth temperature: 37°C
  Growth strain: DH5alpha
  Copy number: High Copy
Gene/Insert
  Gene/Insert name: LRRC24 (alt name: LRC24)
  Species: H. sapiens (human)
  Insert size (bp): 1155
  Mutation: Fc region of human IgG contains D265A and P329A mutations (DAPA)
  Entrez Gene: LRRC24 (a.k.a. LRRC14OS)
  Promoter: CMV/SP6
  Tag / fusion protein: Fc(DAPA)-AviTag-6xHis (C terminal on backbone)
  Cloning method: Restriction Enzyme; 5′ cloning site GCGGCCGC (not destroyed); 3′ cloning site GGCGCGCC (not destroyed)
  Sequencing primers: 5′ ATTTAGGTGACACTATAG; 3′ CACGTACCAGTTGAACTTCACC
Resource information
  A portion of this plasmid was derived from a plasmid made by: synthesis by ThermoFisher
Terms and licenses: Academic/Nonprofit Terms; Industry Terms: Not Available to Industry
Depositor comments: Some plasmids in this collection may have an IS4-like element ISVsa5 family transposase upstream of the CMV promoter.
How to cite: pD649-HAsp-LRRC24-Fc(DAPA)-AviTag-6xHis was a gift from Chris Garcia (Addgene plasmid # 156818 ; http://n2t.net/addgene:156818 ; RRID:Addgene_156818)
