>Addgene plasmid #156818 | pD649-HAsp-LRRC24-Fc(DAPA)-AviTag-6xHis | depositor partial sequence | sequence record 302746 | insert (extracellular domain)
GCTGGATGTCCTGCTGCCTGTAGATGTTACAGCGCCACAGTGGAATGTGGCGCCCTGAGACTGAGAGTGG
TGCCTCTTGGAATCCCTCCTGGCACACAGACCCTGTTTCTGCAAGACAACAATATCGCCCGGCTGGAACC
TGGTGCTCTGGCTCCTCTTGCTGCCCTGAGAAGGCTGTACCTGCACAACAATAGCCTGAGAGCCCTGGAA
GCCGGCGCTTTTAGAGCACAGCCTAGACTGCTGGAACTGGCCCTGACCTCTAACAGACTGAGGGGACTGA
GAAGCGGCGCCTTTGTTGGACTGGCACAGCTGAGAGTGCTGTATCTGGCCGGAAATCAGCTGGCCAGGCT
GCTGGATTTCACCTTCCTGCATCTGCCCCGGCTGCAAGAGCTGCACCTCCAAGAGAATAGCATCGAGCTG
CTGGAAGATCAGGCCCTGGCCGGACTTTCTTCTCTGGCTCTGCTGGACCTGAGCAGAAACCAGCTGGGCA
CAATCAGCAGAGAAGCTCTGCAGCCTCTGGCCTCTCTGCAGGTTCTGAGGCTGACCGAGAATCCTTGGAG
ATGCGATTGCGCCCTGCATTGGCTCGGCGCTTGGATCAAAGAAGGCGGCCAGAGACTGCTGACCAGCCGG
GATAGAAAGATCATGTGTGCCGAGCCTCCAAGGCTGGCCCTGCAATCTCTGCTCGATGTGTCCCACAGCT
CCCTGATCTGTATCCCTCCATCCGTGCATGTGCAGCCACTGGAACTGACAGCCAACCTGGGCGAAGATCT
GAGAGTTGCCTGTCAGGCCTCTGGCTATCCTCAGCCTCTCGTGACTTGGAGAAAGGTGCCCCAGCCTAGA
GAGGGCAGACCTAGAGCACAAGCTCAACTGGAAGGCGGACTGCTCGGACTCGGAGGACATTCTGCCTCTG
ATACCGGCAGCGGCATGCTGTTTCTGAGCAACATTACACTGGCCCACGCCGGGAAGTACGAGTGTGAAGC
TTCTAATGCCGGCGGAGCCGCCAGAGTGCCTTTCAGACTGCTTGTGAACGCCAGCAGACAGCAGCCTCAA
CAGCCTGCTCAACCTCCACCTCCTGCTGCTAGACCAGCTGGATCTGAACCTAGACCTGAGGCCGGCTCTA
TGGCCTTTAGAGCCCTTGGAGTGGCCACACAGACA
